>Addgene plasmid #241449 | pLENTICRISPR V2 Hygro sgIKBKG_1 | addgene full sequence | sequence record 492089 | Addgene NGS Result
TGATGCGGTTTTGGCAGTACATCAATGGGCGTGGATAGCGGTTTGACTCACGGGGATTTCCAAGTCTCCA
CCCCATTGACGTCAATGGGAGTTTGTTTTGGCACCAAAATCAACGGGACTTTCCAAAATGTCGTAACAAC
TCCGCCCCATTGACGCAAATGGGCGGTAGGCGTGTACGGTGGGAGGTCTATATAAGCAGCGCGTTTTGCC
TGTACTGGGTCTCTCTGGTTAGACCAGATCTGAGCCTGGGAGCTCTCTGGCTAACTAGGGAACCCACTGC
TTAAGCCTCAATAAAGCTTGCCTTGAGTGCTTCAAGTAGTGTGTGCCCGTCTGTTGTGTGACTCTGGTAA
CTAGAGATCCCTCAGACCCTTTTAGTCAGTGTGGAAAATCTCTAGCAGTGGCGCCCGAACAGGGACTTGA
AAGCGAAAGGGAAACCAGAGGAGCTCTCTCGACGCAGGACTCGGCTTGCTGAAGCGCGCACGGCAAGAGG
CGAGGGGCGGCGACTGGTGAGTACGCCAAAAATTTTGACTAGCGGAGGCTAGAAGGAGAGAGATGGGTGC
GAGAGCGTCAGTATTAAGCGGGGGAGAATTAGATCGCGATGGGAAAAAATTCGGTTAAGGCCAGGGGGAA
AGAAAAAATATAAATTAAAACATATAGTATGGGCAAGCAGGGAGCTAGAACGATTCGCAGTTAATCCTGG
CCTGTTAGAAACATCAGAAGGCTGTAGACAAATACTGGGACAGCTACAACCATCCCTTCAGACAGGATCA
GAAGAACTTAGATCATTATATAATACAGTAGCAACCCTCTATTGTGTGCATCAAAGGATAGAGATAAAAG
ACACCAAGGAAGCTTTAGACAAGATAGAGGAAGAGCAAAACAAAAGTAAGACCACCGCACAGCAAGCGGC
CGCTGATCTTCAGACCTGGAGGAGGAGATATGAGGGACAATTGGAGAAGTGAATTATATAAATATAAAGT
AGTAAAAATTGAACCATTAGGAGTAGCACCCACCAAGGCAAAGAGAAGAGTGGTGCAGAGAGAAAAAAGA
GCAGTGGGAATAGGAGCTTTGTTCCTTGGGTTCTTGGGAGCAGCAGGAAGCACTATGGGCGCAGCGTCAA
TGACGCTGACGGTACAGGCCAGACAATTATTGTCTGGTATAGTGCAGCAGCAGAACAATTTGCTGAGGGC
TATTGAGGCGCAACAGCATCTGTTGCAACTCACAGTCTGGGGCATCAAGCAGCTCCAGGCAAGAATCCTG
GCTGTGGAAAGATACCTAAAGGATCAACAGCTCCTGGGGATTTGGGGTTGCTCTGGAAAACTCATTTGCA
CCACTGCTGTGCCTTGGAATGCTAGTTGGAGTAATAAATCTCTGGAACAGATTTGGAATCACACGACCTG
GATGGAGTGGGACAGAGAAATTAACAATTACACAAGCTTAATACACTCCTTAATTGAAGAATCGCAAAAC
CAGCAAGAAAAGAATGAACAAGAATTATTGGAATTAGATAAATGGGCAAGTTTGTGGAATTGGTTTAACA
TAACAAATTGGCTGTGGTATATAAAATTATTCATAATGATAGTAGGAGGCTTGGTAGGTTTAAGAATAGT
TTTTGCTGTACTTTCTATAGTGAATAGAGTTAGGCAGGGATATTCACCATTATCGTTTCAGACCCACCTC
CCAACCCCGAGGGGACCCGACAGGCCCGAAGGAATAGAAGAAGAAGGTGGAGAGAGAGACAGAGACAGAT
CCATTCGATTAGTGAACGGATCGGCACTGCGTGCGCCAATTCTGCAGACAAATGGCAGTATTCATCCACA
ATTTTAAAAGAAAAGGGGGGATTGGGGGGTACAGTGCAGGGGAAAGAATAGTAGACATAATAGCAACAGA
CATACAAACTAAAGAATTACAAAAACAAATTACAAAAATTCAAAATTTTCGGGTTTATTACAGGGACAGC
AGAGATCCAGTTTGGTTAATTAAGGTACCGAGGGCCTATTTCCCATGATTCCTTCATATTTGCATATACG
ATACAAGGCTGTTAGAGAGATAATTAGAATTAATTTGACTGTAAACACAAAGATATTAGTACAAAATACG
TGACGTAGAAAGTAATAATTTCTTGGGTAGTTTGCAGTTTTAAAATTATGTTTTAAAATGGACTATCATA
TGCTTACCGTAACTTGAAAGTATTTCGATTTCTTGGCTTTATATATCTTGTGGAAAGGACGAAACACCGG
AGATGGTGCAGCCCAGTGGGTTTTAGAGCTAGAAATAGCAAGTTAAAATAAGGCTAGTCCGTTATCAACT
TGAAAAAGTGGCACCGAGTCGGTGCTTTTTTGAATTCGCTAGCTAGGTCTTGAAAGGAGTGGGAATTGGC
TCCGGTGCCCGTCAGTGGGCAGAGCGCACATCGCCCACAGTCCCCGAGAAGTTGGGGGGAGGGGTCGGCA
ATTGATCCGGTGCCTAGAGAAGGTGGCGCGGGGTAAACTGGGAAAGTGATGTCGTGTACTGGCTCCGCCT
TTTTCCCGAGGGTGGGGGAGAACCGTATATAAGTGCAGTAGTCGCCGTGAACGTTCTTTTTCGCAACGGG
TTTGCCGCCAGAACACAGGACCGGTTCTAGAGCGCTGCCACCATGGACAAGAAGTACAGCATCGGCCTGG
ACATCGGCACCAACTCTGTGGGCTGGGCCGTGATCACCGACGAGTACAAGGTGCCCAGCAAGAAATTCAA
GGTGCTGGGCAACACCGACCGGCACAGCATCAAGAAGAACCTGATCGGAGCCCTGCTGTTCGACAGCGGC
GAAACAGCCGAGGCCACCCGGCTGAAGAGAACCGCCAGAAGAAGATACACCAGACGGAAGAACCGGATCT
GCTATCTGCAAGAGATCTTCAGCAACGAGATGGCCAAGGTGGACGACAGCTTCTTCCACAGACTGGAAGA
GTCCTTCCTGGTGGAAGAGGATAAGAAGCACGAGCGGCACCCCATCTTCGGCAACATCGTGGACGAGGTG
GCCTACCACGAGAAGTACCCCACCATCTACCACCTGAGAAAGAAACTGGTGGACAGCACCGACAAGGCCG
ACCTGCGGCTGATCTATCTGGCCCTGGCCCACATGATCAAGTTCCGGGGCCACTTCCTGATCGAGGGCGA
CCTGAACCCCGACAACAGCGACGTGGACAAGCTGTTCATCCAGCTGGTGCAGACCTACAACCAGCTGTTC
GAGGAAAACCCCATCAACGCCAGCGGCGTGGACGCCAAGGCCATCCTGTCTGCCAGACTGAGCAAGAGCA
GACGGCTGGAAAATCTGATCGCCCAGCTGCCCGGCGAGAAGAAGAATGGCCTGTTCGGAAACCTGATTGC
CCTGAGCCTGGGCCTGACCCCCAACTTCAAGAGCAACTTCGACCTGGCCGAGGATGCCAAACTGCAGCTG
AGCAAGGACACCTACGACGACGACCTGGACAACCTGCTGGCCCAGATCGGCGACCAGTACGCCGACCTGT
TTCTGGCCGCCAAGAACCTGTCCGACGCCATCCTGCTGAGCGACATCCTGAGAGTGAACACCGAGATCAC
CAAGGCCCCCCTGAGCGCCTCTATGATCAAGAGATACGACGAGCACCACCAGGACCTGACCCTGCTGAAA
GCTCTCGTGCGGCAGCAGCTGCCTGAGAAGTACAAAGAGATTTTCTTCGACCAGAGCAAGAACGGCTACG
CCGGCTACATTGACGGCGGAGCCAGCCAGGAAGAGTTCTACAAGTTCATCAAGCCCATCCTGGAAAAGAT
GGACGGCACCGAGGAACTGCTCGTGAAGCTGAACAGAGAGGACCTGCTGCGGAAGCAGCGGACCTTCGAC
AACGGCAGCATCCCCCACCAGATCCACCTGGGAGAGCTGCACGCCATTCTGCGGCGGCAGGAAGATTTTT
ACCCATTCCTGAAGGACAACCGGGAAAAGATCGAGAAGATCCTGACCTTCCGCATCCCCTACTACGTGGG
CCCTCTGGCCAGGGGAAACAGCAGATTCGCCTGGATGACCAGAAAGAGCGAGGAAACCATCACCCCCTGG
AACTTCGAGGAAGTGGTGGACAAGGGCGCTTCCGCCCAGAGCTTCATCGAGCGGATGACCAACTTCGATA
AGAACCTGCCCAACGAGAAGGTGCTGCCCAAGCACAGCCTGCTGTACGAGTACTTCACCGTGTATAACGA
GCTGACCAAAGTGAAATACGTGACCGAGGGAATGAGAAAGCCCGCCTTCCTGAGCGGCGAGCAGAAAAAG
GCCATCGTGGACCTGCTGTTCAAGACCAACCGGAAAGTGACCGTGAAGCAGCTGAAAGAGGACTACTTCA
AGAAAATCGAGTGCTTCGACTCCGTGGAAATCTCCGGCGTGGAAGATCGGTTCAACGCCTCCCTGGGCAC
ATACCACGATCTGCTGAAAATTATCAAGGACAAGGACTTCCTGGACAATGAGGAAAACGAGGACATTCTG
GAAGATATCGTGCTGACCCTGACACTGTTTGAGGACAGAGAGATGATCGAGGAACGGCTGAAAACCTATG
CCCACCTGTTCGACGACAAAGTGATGAAGCAGCTGAAGCGGCGGAGATACACCGGCTGGGGCAGGCTGAG
CCGGAAGCTGATCAACGGCATCCGGGACAAGCAGTCCGGCAAGACAATCCTGGATTTCCTGAAGTCCGAC
GGCTTCGCCAACAGAAACTTCATGCAGCTGATCCACGACGACAGCCTGACCTTTAAAGAGGACATCCAGA
AAGCCCAGGTGTCCGGCCAGGGCGATAGCCTGCACGAGCACATTGCCAATCTGGCCGGCAGCCCCGCCAT
TAAGAAGGGCATCCTGCAGACAGTGAAGGTGGTGGACGAGCTCGTGAAAGTGATGGGCCGGCACAAGCCC
GAGAACATCGTGATCGAAATGGCCAGAGAGAACCAGACCACCCAGAAGGGACAGAAGAACAGCCGCGAGA
GAATGAAGCGGATCGAAGAGGGCATCAAAGAGCTGGGCAGCCAGATCCTGAAAGAACACCCCGTGGAAAA
CACCCAGCTGCAGAACGAGAAGCTGTACCTGTACTACCTGCAGAATGGGCGGGATATGTACGTGGACCAG
GAACTGGACATCAACCGGCTGTCCGACTACGATGTGGACCATATCGTGCCTCAGAGCTTTCTGAAGGACG
ACTCCATCGACAACAAGGTGCTGACCAGAAGCGACAAGAACCGGGGCAAGAGCGACAACGTGCCCTCCGA
AGAGGTCGTGAAGAAGATGAAGAACTACTGGCGGCAGCTGCTGAACGCCAAGCTGATTACCCAGAGAAAG
TTCGACAATCTGACCAAGGCCGAGAGAGGCGGCCTGAGCGAACTGGATAAGGCCGGCTTCATCAAGAGAC
AGCTGGTGGAAACCCGGCAGATCACAAAGCACGTGGCACAGATCCTGGACTCCCGGATGAACACTAAGTA
CGACGAGAATGACAAGCTGATCCGGGAAGTGAAAGTGATCACCCTGAAGTCCAAGCTGGTGTCCGATTTC
CGGAAGGATTTCCAGTTTTACAAAGTGCGCGAGATCAACAACTACCACCACGCCCACGACGCCTACCTGA
ACGCCGTCGTGGGAACCGCCCTGATCAAAAAGTACCCTAAGCTGGAAAGCGAGTTCGTGTACGGCGACTA
CAAGGTGTACGACGTGCGGAAGATGATCGCCAAGAGCGAGCAGGAAATCGGCAAGGCTACCGCCAAGTAC
TTCTTCTACAGCAACATCATGAACTTTTTCAAGACCGAGATTACCCTGGCCAACGGCGAGATCCGGAAGC
GGCCTCTGATCGAGACAAACGGCGAAACCGGGGAGATCGTGTGGGATAAGGGCCGGGATTTTGCCACCGT
GCGGAAAGTGCTGAGCATGCCCCAAGTGAATATCGTGAAAAAGACCGAGGTGCAGACAGGCGGCTTCAGC
AAAGAGTCTATCCTGCCCAAGAGGAACAGCGATAAGCTGATCGCCAGAAAGAAGGACTGGGACCCTAAGA
AGTACGGCGGCTTCGACAGCCCCACCGTGGCCTATTCTGTGCTGGTGGTGGCCAAAGTGGAAAAGGGCAA
GTCCAAGAAACTGAAGAGTGTGAAAGAGCTGCTGGGGATCACCATCATGGAAAGAAGCAGCTTCGAGAAG
AATCCCATCGACTTTCTGGAAGCCAAGGGCTACAAAGAAGTGAAAAAGGACCTGATCATCAAGCTGCCTA
AGTACTCCCTGTTCGAGCTGGAAAACGGCCGGAAGAGAATGCTGGCCTCTGCCGGCGAACTGCAGAAGGG
AAACGAACTGGCCCTGCCCTCCAAATATGTGAACTTCCTGTACCTGGCCAGCCACTATGAGAAGCTGAAG
GGCTCCCCCGAGGATAATGAGCAGAAACAGCTGTTTGTGGAACAGCACAAGCACTACCTGGACGAGATCA
TCGAGCAGATCAGCGAGTTCTCCAAGAGAGTGATCCTGGCCGACGCTAATCTGGACAAAGTGCTGTCCGC
CTACAACAAGCACCGGGATAAGCCCATCAGAGAGCAGGCCGAGAATATCATCCACCTGTTTACCCTGACC
AATCTGGGAGCCCCTGCCGCCTTCAAGTACTTTGACACCACCATCGACCGGAAGAGGTACACCAGCACCA
AAGAGGTGCTGGACGCCACCCTGATCCACCAGAGCATCACCGGCCTGTACGAGACACGGATCGACCTGTC
TCAGCTGGGAGGCGACAAGCGACCTGCCGCCACAAAGAAGGCTGGACAGGCTAAGAAGAAGAAAGATTAC
AAAGACGATGACGATAAGGGATCCGGCGCAACAAACTTCTCTCTGCTGAAACAAGCCGGAGATGTCGAAG
AGAATCCTGGACCGAAAAAGCCTGAACTCACCGCGACGTCTGTCGAGAAGTTTCTGATCGAAAAGTTCGA
CAGCGTGTCCGACCTGATGCAGCTCTCGGAGGGCGAAGAATCTCGTGCTTTCAGCTTCGATGTAGGAGGG
CGTGGATATGTCCTGCGGGTAAATAGCTGCGCCGATGGTTTCTACAAAGATCGTTATGTTTATCGGCACT
TTGCATCGGCCGCGCTCCCGATTCCGGAAGTGCTTGACATTGGGGAATTCAGCGAGAGCCTGACCTATTG
CATCTCCCGCCGTGCACAGGGTGTCACGTTGCAAGACCTGCCTGAAACCGAACTGCCCGCTGTTCTGCAG
CCGGTCGCGGAGGCCATGGATGCGATCGCTGCGGCCGATCTTAGCCAGACGAGCGGGTTCGGCCCATTCG
GACCGCAAGGAATCGGTCAATACACTACATGGCGTGATTTCATATGCGCGATTGCTGATCCCCATGTGTA
TCACTGGCAAACTGTGATGGACGACACCGTCAGTGCGTCCGTCGCGCAGGCTCTCGATGAGCTGATGCTT
TGGGCCGAGGACTGCCCCGAAGTCCGGCACCTCGTGCACGCGGATTTCGGCTCCAACAATGTCCTGACGG
ACAATGGCCGCATAACAGCGGTCATTGACTGGAGCGAGGCGATGTTCGGGGATTCCCAATACGAGGTCGC
CAACATCTTCTTCTGGAGGCCGTGGTTGGCTTGTATGGAGCAGCAGACGCGCTACTTCGAGCGGAGGCAT
CCGGAGCTTGCAGGATCGCCGCGGCTCCGGGCGTATATGCTCCGCATTGGTCTTGACCAACTCTATCAGA
GCTTGGTTGACGGCAATTTCGATGATGCAGCTTGGGCGCAGGGTCGATGCGACGCAATCGTCCGATCCGG
AGCCGGGACTGTCGGGCGTACACAAATCGCCCGCAGAAGCGCGGCCGTCTGGACCGATGGCTGTGTAGAA
GTACTTCGCCGATAGACGCGTTAAGTCGACAATCAACCTCTGGATTACAAAATTTGTGAAAGATTGACTG
GTATTCTTAACTATGTTGCTCCTTTTACGCTATGTGGATACGCTGCTTTAATGCCTTTGTATCATGCTAT
TGCTTCCCGTATGGCTTTCATTTTCTCCTCCTTGTATAAATCCTGGTTGCTGTCTCTTTATGAGGAGTTG
TGGCCCGTTGTCAGGCAACGTGGCGTGGTGTGCACTGTGTTTGCTGACGCAACCCCCACTGGTTGGGGCA
TTGCCACCACCTGTCAGCTCCTTTCCGGGACTTTCGCTTTCCCCCTCCCTATTGCCACGGCGGAACTCAT
CGCCGCCTGCCTTGCCCGCTGCTGGACAGGGGCTCGGCTGTTGGGCACTGACAATTCCGTGGTGTTGTCG
GGGAAATCATCGTCCTTTCCTTGGCTGCTCGCCTGTGTTGCCACCTGGATTCTGCGCGGGACGTCCTTCT
GCTACGTCCCTTCGGCCCTCAATCCAGCGGACCTTCCTTCCCGCGGCCTGCTGCCGGCTCTGCGGCCTCT
TCCGCGTCTTCGCCTTCGCCCTCAGACGAGTCGGATCTCCCTTTGGGCCGCCTCCCCGCGTCGACTTTAA
GACCAATGACTTACAAGGCAGCTGTAGATCTTAGCCACTTTTTAAAAGAAAAGGGGGGACTGGAAGGGCT
AATTCACTCCCAACGAAGACAAGATCTGCTTTTTGCTTGTACTGGGTCTCTCTGGTTAGACCAGATCTGA
GCCTGGGAGCTCTCTGGCTAACTAGGGAACCCACTGCTTAAGCCTCAATAAAGCTTGCCTTGAGTGCTTC
AAGTAGTGTGTGCCCGTCTGTTGTGTGACTCTGGTAACTAGAGATCCCTCAGACCCTTTTAGTCAGTGTG
GAAAATCTCTAGCAGGGCCCGTTTAAACCCGCTGATCAGCCTCGACTGTGCCTTCTAGTTGCCAGCCATC
TGTTGTTTGCCCCTCCCCCGTGCCTTCCTTGACCCTGGAAGGTGCCACTCCCACTGTCCTTTCCTAATAA
AATGAGGAAATTGCATCGCATTGTCTGAGTAGGTGTCATTCTATTCTGGGGGGTGGGGTGGGGCAGGACA
GCAAGGGGGAGGATTGGGAAGACAATAGCAGGCATGCTGGGGATGCGGTGGGCTCTATGGCTTCTGAGGC
GGAAAGAACCAGCTGGGGCTCTAGGGGGTATCCCC
[124 nt withheld, positions 9066-9189]
C
[91 nt withheld, positions 9191-9281]
A
[49 nt withheld, positions 9283-9331]
CCTTTGACGTTGGAGTCCACGTTCTTT
[37 nt withheld, positions 9359-9395]
ACCCTATCTCGGTCTATTCTTTTGATTTATAAGGGATTTTGCCGATTTCGGCCTATTGGTTAAAAAATGA
GCTGATTTAACAAAAATTTAACGCGAATTAATTCTGTGGAATGTGTGTCAGTTAGGGTGTGGAAAGTCCC
CAGGCTCCCCAGCAGGCAGAAGTATGCAAAGCATGCATCTCAATTAGTCAGCAACCAGGTGTGGAAAGTC
CCCAGGCTCCCCAGCAGGCAGAAGTATGCAAAGCATGCATCTCAATTAGTCAGCAACCATAGTCCCGCCC
CTAACTCCGCCCATCCCGCCCCTAACTCCGCCCAGTTCCGCCCATTCTCCGCCCCATGGCTGACTAATTT
TTTTTATTTATGCAGAGGCCGAGGCCGCCTCTGCCTCTGAGCTATTCCAGAAGTAGTGAGGAGGCTTTTT
TGGAGGCCTAGGCTTTTGCAAAAAGCTCCCGGGAGCTTGTATATCCATTTTCGGATCTGATCAGCACGTG
TTGACAATTAATCATCGGCATAGTATATCGGCATAGTATAATACGACAAGGTGAGGAACTAAACCATGGC
CAAGTTGACCAGTGCCGTTCCGGTGCTCACCGCGCGCGACGTCGCCGGAGCGGTCGAGTTCTGGACCGAC
CGGCTCGGGTTCTCCCGGGACTTCGTGGAGGACGACTTCGCCGGTGTGGTCCGGGACGACGTGACCCTGT
TCATCAGCGCGGTCCAGGACCAGGTGGTGCCGGACAACACCCTGGCCTGGGTGTGGGTGCGCGGCCTGGA
CGAGCTGTACGCCGAGTGGTCGGAGGTCGTGTCCACGAACTTCCGGGACGCCTCCGGGCCGGCCATGACC
GAGATCGGCGAGCAGCCGTGGGGGCGGGAGTTCGCCCTGCGCGACCCGGCCGGCAACTGCGTGCACTTCG
TGGCCGAGGAGCAGGACTGACACGTGCTACGAGATTTCGATTCCACCGCCGCCTTCTATGAAAGGTTGGG
CTTCGGAATCGTTTTCCGGGACGCCGGCTGGATGATCCTCCAGCGCGGGGATCTCATGCTGGAGTTCTTC
GCCCACCCCAACTTGTTTATTGCAGCTTATAATGGTTACAAATAAAGCAATAGCATCACAAATTTCACAA
ATAAAGCATTTTTTTCACTGCATTCTAGTTGTGGTTTGTCCAAACTCATCAATGTATCTTATCATGTCTG
TATACCGTCGACCTCTAGCTAGAGCTTGGCGTAATCATGGTCATAGCTGTTTCCTGTGTGAAATTGTTAT
CCGCTCACAATTCCACACAACATACGAGCCGGAAGCATAAAGTGTAAAGCCTGGGGTGCCTAATGAGTGA
GCTAACTCACATTAATTGCGTTGCGCTCACTGCCCGCTTTCCAGTCGGGAAACCTGTCGTGCCAGCTGCA
TTAATGAATCGGCCAACGCGCGGGGAGAGGCGGTTTGCGTATTGGGCGCTCTTCCGCTTCCTCGCTCACT
GACTCGCTGCGCTCGGTCGTTCGGCTGCGGCGAGCGGTATCAGCTCACTCAAAGGCGGTAATACGGTTAT
CCACAGAATCAGGGGATAACGCAGGAAAGAACATGTGAGCAAAAGGCCAGCAAAAGGCCAGGAACCGTAA
AAAGGCCGCGTTGCTGGCGTTTTTCCATAGGCTCCGCCCCCCTGACGAGCATCACAAAAATCGACGCTCA
AGTCAGAGGTGGCGAAACCCGACAGGACTATAAAGATACCAGGCGTTTCCCCCTGGAAGCTCCCTCGTGC
GCTCTCCTGTTCCGACCCTGCCGCTTACCGGATACCTGTCCGCCTTTCTCCCTTCGGGAAGCGTGGCGCT
TTCTCATAGCTCACGCTGTAGGTATCTCAGTTCGGTGTAGGTCGTTCGCTCCAAGCTGGGCTGTGTGCAC
GAACCCCCCGTTCAGCCCGACCGCTGCGCCTTATCCGGTAACTATCGTCTTGAGTCCAACCCGGTAAGAC
ACGACTTATCGCCACTGGCAGCAGCCACTGGTAACAGGATTAGCAGAGCGAGGTATGTAGGCGGTGCTAC
AGAGTTCTTGAAGTGGTGGCCTAACTACGGCTACACTAGAAGAACAGTATTTGGTATCTGCGCTCTGCTG
AAGCCAGTTACCTTCGGAAAAAGAGTTGGTAGCTCTTGATCCGGCAAACAAACCACCGCTGGTAGCGGTG
GTTTTTTTGTTTGCAAGCAGCAGATTACGCGCAGAAAAAAAGGATCTCAAGAAGATCCTTTGATCTTTTC
TACGGGGTCTGACGCTCAGTGGAACGAAAACTCACGTTAAGGGATTTTGGTCATGAGATTATCAAAAAGG
ATCTTCACCTAGATCCTTTTAAATTAAAAATGAAGTTTTAAATCAATCTAAAGTATATATGAGTAAACTT
GGTCTGACAGTTACCAATGCTTAATCAGTGAGGCACCTATCTCAGCGATCTGTCTATTTCGTTCATCCAT
AGTTGCCTGACTCCCCGTCGTGTAGATAACTACGATACGGGAGGGCTTACCATCTGGCCCCAGTGCTGCA
ATGATACCGCGAGACCCACGCTCACCGGCTCCAGATTTATCAGCAATAAACCAGCCAGCCGGAAGGGCCG
AGCGCAGAAGTGGTCCTGCAACTTTATCCGCCTCCATCCAGTCTATTAATTGTTGCCGGGAAGCTAGAGT
AAGTAGTTCGCCAGTTAATAGTTTGCGCAACGTTGTTGCCATTGCTACAGGCATCGTGGTGTCACGCTCG
TCGTTTGGTATGGCTTCATTCAGCTCCGGTTCCCAACGATCAAGGCGAGTTACATGATCCCCCATGTTGT
GCAAAAAAGCGGTTAGCTCCTTCGGTCCTCCGATCGTTGTCAGAAGTAAGTTGGCCGCAGTGTTATCACT
CATGGTTATGGCAGCACTGCATAATTCTCTTACTGTCATGCCATCCGTAAGATGCTTTTCTGTGACTGGT
GAGTACTCAACCAAGTCATTCTGAGAATAGTGTATGCGGCGACCGAGTTGCTCTTGCCCGGCGTCAATAC
GGGATAATACCGCGCCACATAGCAGAACTTTAAAAGTGCTCATCATTGGAAAACGTTCTTCGGGGCGAAA
ACTCTCAAGGATCTTACCGCTGTTGAGATCCAGTTCGATGTAACCCACTCGTGCACCCAACTGATCTTCA
GCATCTTTTACTTTCACCAGCGTTTCTGGGTGAGCAAAAACAGGAAGGCAAAATGCCGCAAAAAAGGGAA
TAAGGGCGACACGGAAATGTTGAATACTCATACTCTTCCTTTTTCAATATTATTGAAGCATTTATCAGGG
TTATTGTCTCATGAGCGGATACATATTTGAATGTATTTAGAAAAATAAACAAATAGGGGTTCCGCGCACA
TTTCCCCGAAAAGTGCCACCTGACGTCGACGGATCGGGAGATCTCCCGATCCCCTATGGTGCACTCTCAG
TACAATCTGCTCTGATGCCGCATAGTTAAGCCAGTATCTGCTCCCTGCTTGTGTGTTGGAGGTCGCTGAG
TAGTGCGCGAGCAAAATTTAAGCTACAACAAGGCAAGGCTTGACCGACAATTGCATGAAGAATCTGCTTA
GGGTTAGGCGTTTTGCGCTGCTTCGCGATGTACGGGCCAGATATACGCGCGCGTTGACATTGATTATTGA
CTAGTTATTAATAGTAATCAATTACGGGGTCATTAGTTCATAGCCCATATATGGAGTTCCGCGTTACATA
ACTTACGGTAAATGGCCCGCCTGGCTGACCGCCCAACGACCCCCGCCCATTGACGTCAATAATGACGTAT
GTTCCCATAGTAACGCCAATAGGGACTTTCCATTGACGTCAATGGGTGGAGTATTTACGGTAAACTGCCC
ACTTGGCAGTACATCAAGTGTATCATATGCCAAGTACGCCCCCTATTGACGTCAATGACGGTAAATGGCC
CGCCTGGCATTATGCCCAGTACATGACCTTATGGGACTTTCCTACTTGGCAGTACATCTACGTATTAGTC
ATCGCTATTACCATGG
Features (pLannotate 1.2.2; 33 found; start..end, strand, type, name):
    217..397     +  LTR            5' LTR (truncated): truncated 5' long terminal repeat (LTR) from HIV-1
    444..569     +  misc_feature   HIV-1 Ψ: packaging signal of human immunodeficiency virus type 1
    553..916     +  CDS            HIV-1 gag (fragment): gag protein from human immunodeficiency virus 1; gag
   1062..1295    +  misc_feature   RRE: The Rev response element (RRE) of HIV-1 allows for Rev-dependent mRNA export from the nucleus to the cytoplasm.
   1672..1772    +  CDS            Rev (fragment): human immunodeficiency virus 1 (HIV-1) Rev protein; rev; enhances nuclear export of unspliced and incompletely spliced viral mRNAs
   1822..1939    +  misc_feature   cPPT/CTS: central polypurine tract and central termination sequence of HIV-1
   1990..2230    +  promoter       U6 promoter: RNA polymerase III promoter for human U6 snRNA
   2260..2335    +  misc_RNA       gRNA scaffold: guide RNA scaffold for the Streptococcus pyogenes CRISPR/Cas9 system
   2353..2371    +  CDS            small t antigen (fragment): SV40 (simian virus 40) small t antigen
   2397..2608    +  promoter       EF-1α core promoter: core promoter for human elongation factor EF-1α
   2633..6736    +  CDS            Cas9: Cas9 (Csn1) endonuclease from the Streptococcus pyogenes Type II CRISPR/Cas system generates RNA-guided double strand breaks in DNA
   6874..7855    +  CDS            HygR (fragment): aminoglycoside phosphotransferase from E. coli; aph(4)-Ia; confers resistance to hygromycin
   7871..8459    +  misc_feature   WPRE: woodchuck hepatitis virus posttranscriptional regulatory element
   8510..8529    +  misc_feature   cPPT/CTS (fragment): central polypurine tract and central termination sequence of HIV-1
   8531..8764    +  LTR            3' LTR (ΔU3): self-inactivating 3' long terminal repeat (LTR) from HIV-1
   8796..9020    +  polyA_signal   bGH poly(A) signal: bovine growth hormone polyadenylation signal
   9024..9045    +  promoter       SV40 promoter (fragment): SV40 enhancer and early promoter
   9066..9494    +  rep_origin     f1 ori (sequence partly withheld): f1 bacteriophage origin of replication; arrow indicates direction of (+) strand synthesis
   9508..9837    +  promoter       SV40 promoter: SV40 enhancer and early promoter
   9885..9932    +  promoter       EM7 promoter: synthetic bacterial promoter&nbsp
   9951..10325   +  CDS            BleoR: antibiotic-binding protein; Sh ble from Streptoalloteichus hindustanus; confers resistance to bleomycin, phleomycin, and Zeocin™
  10335..10460   +  CDS            ble (fragment): BLE_KLEPN - Experimental evidence at protein level: Swiss-Prot protein existence level 1. Binding protein with a strong affinity to the bleomycin family of antibiotics. Binds to CL990; an antimitotic-antibiotic compound. From Klebsiella pneumoniae.
  10455..10576   +  polyA_signal   SV40 poly(A) signal: SV40 polyadenylation signal
  10647..10669   -  protein_bind   lac operator (fragment): The lac repressor binds to the lac operator to inhibit transcription in E. coli. This inhibition can be relieved by adding lactose or isopropyl-β-D-thiogalactopyranoside (IPTG). lac repressor encoded by lacI
  10673..10703   -  promoter       lac promoter: promoter for the E. coli lac operon
  10718..10739   -  protein_bind   CAP binding site: CAP binding activates transcription in the presence of cAMP. E. coli catabolite activator protein
  10752..10844   -  CDS            lacI (fragment): lac repressor; lacI; The lac repressor binds to the lac operator to inhibit transcription in E. coli. This inhibition can be relieved by adding lactose or isopropyl-β-D-thiogalactopyranoside (IPTG).
  11027..11615   -  rep_origin     ori: high-copy-number ColE1/pMB1/pBR322/pUC origin of replication
  11786..12646   -  CDS            AmpR: β-lactamase; bla; confers resistance to ampicillin, carbenicillin, and related antibiotics
  12647..12751   -  promoter       AmpR promoter: bla
  12810..12862   -  misc_feature   bom (fragment): basis of mobility region from pBR322
  13021..13400   +  enhancer       CMV enhancer: human cytomegalovirus immediate early enhancer
  13401..199     +  promoter       CMV promoter (across the origin): human cytomegalovirus (CMV) immediate early promoter
