[The description below was written by a language model from this plasmid's Addgene catalogue record and pLannotate feature annotations shown in this document.]
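Description:
pLENTICRISPR V2 Hygro sgIKBKG_1 is a third-generation, self-inactivating HIV-1-based lentiviral transfer plasmid built on the lentiCRISPR v2 all-in-one backbone, modified to carry hygromycin rather than the usual puromycin selection. It is intended to knock out IKBKG (NEMO/IKK-gamma), a gene of the NF-κB signalling pathway, in mammalian cells. In bacteria it is maintained as a high-copy plasmid through a ColE1/pUC-type origin with ampicillin resistance, and an f1 origin is also present. The recorded host is a recombination-deficient strain, as is common for repeat-containing lentiviral plasmids.

The viral genome is transcribed in packaging cells from a CMV enhancer/promoter fused to a truncated 5' LTR. It contains the Ψ packaging signal, a gag fragment, the RRE for Rev-dependent nuclear export, the cPPT/CTS, a WPRE to enhance transcript expression, and a ΔU3 3' LTR that inactivates LTR promoter activity after integration. Between the LTRs sit two expression units. A human U6 Pol III promoter drives the IKBKG-targeting spacer joined to the Streptococcus pyogenes gRNA scaffold. An EF-1α core promoter drives SpCas9, followed downstream by a hygromycin phosphotransferase coding sequence. The element linking Cas9 to HygR is not annotated in the feature table, though the layout suggests co-expression from a single transcript. Outside the LTRs, the backbone retains a bGH poly(A) signal and an SV40/EM7-driven bleomycin/Zeocin resistance cassette, which is not packaged into virus.

Transduced cells can be selected with hygromycin and stably express both Cas9 and the guide, producing double-strand breaks that disrupt IKBKG. The record lists restriction cloning of the guide but does not specify the sites used.
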