Addgene plasmid #241449: pLENTICRISPR V2 Hygro sgIKBKG_1
Purpose: Delete IKBKG
Depositing lab: Richard Possemato. Depositing organization: NYU Grossman School of Medicine.
Backbone
  Vector backbone: pLENTICRISPR V2
  Backbone manufacturer: Feng Zhang (Addgene #52961)
  Vector type: Mammalian Expression, CRISPR
  Selectable markers: Hygromycin
Growth in bacteria
  Bacterial resistance: Ampicillin, 100 μg/mL
  Growth temperature: 37°C
  Growth strain: NEB Stable
  Copy number: High Copy
Gene/Insert
  Gene/Insert name: sgIKBKG_1
  gRNA/shRNA sequence: GGAGATGGTGCAGCCCAGTGG
  Species: Synthetic
  Entrez Gene: IKBKG (a.k.a. AMCBX1, EDAID1, FIP-3, FIP3, Fip3p, IKK-gamma, IKKAP1, IKKG, IMD33, IP, IP1, IP2, IPD2, NEMO, SAIDX, ZC2HC9)
  Cloning method: Restriction Enzyme; 5′ cloning site Unknown (unknown if destroyed)
Terms and licenses: Academic/Nonprofit Terms; Industry Terms: Not Available to Industry
How to cite: pLENTICRISPR V2 Hygro sgIKBKG_1 was a gift from Richard Possemato (Addgene plasmid # 241449 ; http://n2t.net/addgene:241449 ; RRID:Addgene_241449)
